Addgene plasmid #50325: pICSL80004
Depositing lab: Nicola Patron. Depositing organization: Sainsbury Laboratory, Norwich. Publication: A golden gate modular cloning toolbox for plants. Engler C, Youles M, Gruetzner R, Ehnert TM, Werner S, Jones JD, Patron NJ, Marillonnet S. ACS Synth Biol. 2014 Nov 21;3(11):839-43. doi: 10.1021/sb4001504. Epub 2014 Feb 20. PubMed 24933124.
Backbone
  Vector backbone: pICH41308
  Vector type: plant expression
Growth in bacteria
  Bacterial resistance: Spectinomycin, 50 μg/mL
  Growth temperature: 37°C
  Growth strain: DH5alpha
  Copy number: High Copy
Gene/Insert
  Gene/Insert name: CDS, plant codon-optimsed variant of turbo RFP (Entacmaea quadricolor)
  Mutation: BsaI/BbsI sites removed by point-mutation
  Cloning method: Restriction Enzyme; 5′ cloning site BpiI (destroyed during cloning); 3′ cloning site BpiI (destroyed during cloning)
Terms and licenses: Academic/Nonprofit Terms; Industry Terms: Not Available to Industry
Depositor comments: insert can be released with BsaI
How to cite: pICSL80004 was a gift from Nicola Patron (Addgene plasmid # 50325 ; http://n2t.net/addgene:50325 ; RRID:Addgene_50325)
