[The description below was written by a language model from this plasmid's Addgene catalogue record and pLannotate feature annotations shown in this document.]
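Description:
pICSL80004 is a small (about 2.9 kb) Golden Gate Modular Cloning (MoClo) part plasmid from a plant synthetic-biology toolbox, built in the pICH41308 backbone. Although catalogued as a plant expression vector, it is a storage and donor plasmid for a single standardized part rather than a functional expression unit. The feature tables show no plant promoter, terminator or T-DNA borders, only the coding sequence and the bacterial maintenance elements. It replicates in E. coli from a high-copy ColE1/pUC-type origin and is selected with spectinomycin through the aadA gene, which sits downstream of an annotated bla (AmpR) promoter. The short integrase, gentamicin acetyltransferase and lacI fragments in the annotation appear to be non-functional remnants carried along with the resistance cassette and the cloning region.

The payload is a plant codon-optimised coding sequence for TurboRFP, a constitutively fluorescent orange-red protein derived from the sea anemone Entacmaea quadricolor. Internal BsaI and BbsI (BpiI) recognition sites were removed by point mutation so that the part is compatible with Type IIS assembly. The CDS was inserted using BpiI sites that were destroyed in the process, and the depositor notes that it can be released with BsaI. In the MoClo scheme, that release lets the CDS be joined directionally to promoter, untranslated region, tag and terminator modules in a one-pot reaction, producing a transcription unit in a higher-level acceptor vector. The record supports its use as a fluorescent reporter module for building plant expression constructs. The two sequence records differ by only two nucleotides in length and carry the same seven features, with different numbering start points.
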