Features (pLannotate 1.2.2; 7 found; start..end, strand, type, name):
    403..452     +  CDS            lacI (fragment): lac repressor; lacI; The lac repressor binds to the lac operator to inhibit transcription in E. coli. This inhibition can be relieved by adding lactose or isopropyl-β-D-thiogalactopyranoside (IPTG).
    469..1161    +  CDS            TurboRFP: TurboRFP is a basic (constitutively fluorescent) orange fluorescent protein published in 2007, derived from Entacmaea quadricolor. It has low acid sensitivity.
   1290..1394    +  promoter       AmpR promoter: bla
   1385..1465    -  CDS            int (fragment): INT2_ECOLX - Protein inferred from homology: Swiss-Prot protein existence level 3. Putative integrase believed to be involved in the insertion of antibiotic resistance genes into plasmids and transposons. From Escherichia coli.
   1553..1609    +  CDS            GmR (fragment): gentamycin acetyltransferase; aacC1; confers resistance to gentamycin
   1616..2404    +  CDS            aadA: S3AD_ECOLX - Experimental evidence at protein level: Swiss-Prot protein existence level 1. Mediates bacterial resistance to the antibiotics streptomycin and spectinomycin. From Escherichia coli.
   2578..220     +  rep_origin     ori (across the origin): high-copy-number ColE1/pMB1/pBR322/pUC origin of replication
>Addgene plasmid #50325 | pICSL80004 | addgene full sequence | sequence record 497530 | Addgene NGS Result
ACTGAGATACCTACAGCGTGAGCTATGAGAAAGCGCCACGCTTCCCGAAGGGAGAAAGGCGGACAGGTAT
CCGGTAAGCGGCAGGGTCGGAACAGGAGAGCGCACGAGGGAGCTTCCAGGGGGAAACGCCTGGTATCTTT
ATAGTCCTGTCGGGTTTCGCCACCTCTGACTTGAGCGTCGATTTTTGTGATGCTCGTCAGGGGGGCGGAG
CCTATGGAAAAACGCCAGCAACGCGGCCTTTTTACGGTTCCTGGCCTTTTGCTGGCCTTTTGCTCACATG
TTCTTTCCTGCGTTATCCCCTGATTCTGTGGATAACCGTATTACCGCCTTTGAGTGAGCTGATACCGCTC
GCCGCAGCCGAACGACCGAGCGCAGCGAGTCAGTGAGCGAGGAAGCGGAAGAGCGCCCAATACGCAAACC
GCCTCTCCCCGCGCGTTGGCCGATTCATTAATCACTCTGTGGTCTCAAATGAGCGAGCTTATCAAAGAAA
ACATGCACATGAAGCTCTACATGGAAGGTACTGTGAACAACCACCACTTCAAGTGCACATCTGAGGGTGA
GGGAAAGCCTTACGAGGGAACTCAGACCATGAAGATCAAGGTTGTCGAGGGTGGACCTCTCCCTTTCGCT
TTCGATATCCTTGCTACCTCCTTCATGTACGGAAGCAAGGCCTTCATCAACCACACTCAGGGTATCCCTG
ACTTCTTCAAGCAGTCTTTCCCAGAGGGATTCACCTGGGAGAGAATCACTACTTACGAGGATGGTGGTGT
TCTCACCGCTACTCAGGATACCTCTTTCCAGAACGGATGCATCATCTACAACGTCAAGATCAACGGTGTG
AACTTCCCTAGCAACGGACCTGTGATGCAGAAAAAGACTAGAGGATGGGAGGCCAACACCGAGATGCTTT
ACCCTGCTGATGGTGGACTTAGAGGACACTCTCAGATGGCTCTTAAGCTCGTTGGTGGTGGATACCTCCA
CTGCTCTTTCAAGACCACCTACCGTTCTAAGAAGCCTGCCAAGAACCTCAAGATGCCTGGATTCCACTTC
GTGGATCACAGACTCGAGAGGATCAAAGAGGCCGACAAAGAGACTTACGTTGAGCAGCATGAGATGGCCG
TTGCTAAGTACTGCGATCTCCCATCTAAGCTCGGACACAGATAGGCTTTGAGACCACGAAGTGGCTCTTC
AGTGGACGAAAGGGCCTCGTGATACGCCTATTTTTATAGGTTAATGTCATGATAATAATGGTTTCTTAGA
CGTCAGGTGGCACTTTTCGGGGAAATGTGCGCGGAACCCCTATTTGTTTATTTTTCTAAATACATTCAAA
TATGTATCCGCTCATGAGACAATAACCCTGATAAATGCTTCAATAATATTGAAAAAGGAAGAGTATGCGC
TCACGCAACTGGTCCAGAACCTTGACCGAACGCAGCGGTGGTAACGGCGCAGTGGCGGTTTTCATGGCTT
GTTATGACTGTTTTTTTTTGGGGTACAGTCTATGCCTCGGGCATCCAAGCAGCAAGCGCGTTACGCCGTG
GGTCGATGTTTGATGTTATGGAGCAGCAACGATGTTACGCAGCAGGGCAGTCGCCCTAAAACAAAGTTAA
ACATCATGAGGGAAGCGGTGATCGCCGAAGTATCGACTCAACTATCAGAGGTAGTTGGCGTCATCGAGCG
CCATCTCGAACCGACGTTGCTGGCCGTACATTTGTACGGCTCCGCAGTGGATGGCGGCCTGAAGCCACAC
AGCGATATTGATTTGCTGGTTACGGTGACCGTAAGGCTTGATGAAACAACGCGGCGAGCTTTGATCAACG
ACCTTTTGGAAACTTCGGCTTCCCCTGGAGAGAGCGAGATTCTCCGCGCTGTAGAAGTCACCATTGTTGT
GCACGACGACATCATTCCGTGGCGTTATCCAGCTAAGCGCGAACTGCAATTTGGAGAATGGCAGCGCAAT
GACATTCTTGCAGGTATCTTCGAGCCAGCCACGATCGACATTGATCTGGCTATCTTGCTGACAAAAGCAA
GAGAACATAGCGTTGCCTTGGTAGGTCCAGCGGCGGAGGAACTCTTTGATCCGGTTCCTGAACAGGATCT
ATTTGAGGCGCTAAATGAAACCTTAACGCTATGGAACTCGCCGCCCGACTGGGCTGGCGATGAGCGAAAT
GTAGTGCTTACGTTGTCCCGCATTTGGTACAGCGCAGTAACCGGCAAAATCGCGCCGAAGGATGTCGCTG
CCGACTGGGCAATGGAGCGCCTGCCGGCCCAGTATCAGCCCGTCATACTTGAAGCTAGACAGGCTTATCT
TGGACAAGAAGAAGATCGCTTGGCCTCGCGCGCAGATCAGTTGGAAGAATTTGTCCATTACGTAAAAGGC
GAGATCACCAAGGTAGTCGGCAAATAACTGTCAGACCAAGTTTACTCATATATACTTTAGATTGATTTAA
AACTTCATTTTTAATTTAAAAGGATCTAGGTGAAGATCCTTTTTGATAATCTCATGACCAAAATCCCTTA
ACGTGAGTTTTCGTTCCACTGAGCGTCAGACCCCGTAGAAAAGATCAAAGGATCTTCTTGAGATCCTTTT
TTTCTGCGCGTAATCTGCTGCTTGCAAACAAAAAAACCACCGCTACCAGCGGTGGTTTGTTTGCCGGATC
AAGAGCTACCAACTCTTTTTCCGAAGGTAACTGGCTTCAGCAGAGCGCAGATACCAAATACTGTTCTTCT
AGTGTAGCCGTAGTTAGGCCACCACTTCAAGAACTCTGTAGCACCGCCTACATACCTCGCTCTGCTAATC
CTGTTACCAGTGGCTGCTGCCAGTGGCGATAAGTCGTGTCTTACCGGGTTGGACTCAAGACGATAGTTAC
CGGATAAGGCGCAGCGGTCGGGCTGAACGGGGGGTTCGTGCACACAGCCCAGCTTGGAGCGAACGACCTA
CACCGA
