Features (pLannotate 1.2.2; 7 found; start..end, strand, type, name):
    126..230     +  promoter       AmpR promoter: bla
    221..301     -  CDS            int (fragment): INT2_ECOLX - Protein inferred from homology: Swiss-Prot protein existence level 3. Putative integrase believed to be involved in the insertion of antibiotic resistance genes into plasmids and transposons. From Escherichia coli.
    387..443     +  CDS            GmR (fragment): gentamycin acetyltransferase; aacC1; confers resistance to gentamycin
    450..1238    +  CDS            aadA: S3AD_ECOLX - Experimental evidence at protein level: Swiss-Prot protein existence level 1. Mediates bacterial resistance to the antibiotics streptomycin and spectinomycin. From Escherichia coli.
   1412..2000    +  rep_origin     ori: high-copy-number ColE1/pMB1/pBR322/pUC origin of replication
   2183..2232    +  CDS            lacI (fragment): lac repressor; lacI; The lac repressor binds to the lac operator to inhibit transcription in E. coli. This inhibition can be relieved by adding lactose or isopropyl-β-D-thiogalactopyranoside (IPTG).
   2249..2941    +  CDS            TurboRFP: TurboRFP is a basic (constitutively fluorescent) orange fluorescent protein published in 2007, derived from Entacmaea quadricolor. It has low acid sensitivity.
>Addgene plasmid #50325 | pICSL80004 | analyzer sequence | sequence record 75082
GCTTTGAGACCACGAAGTGGCTCTTCAGTGGACGAAAGGGCCTCGTGATACGCCTATTTTTATAGGTTAA
TGTCATGATAATAATGGTTTCTTAGACGTCAGGTGGCACTTTTCGGGGAAATGTGCGCGGAACCCCTATT
TGTTTATTTTTCTAAATACATTCAAATATGTATCCGCTCATGAGACAATAACCCTGATAAATGCTTCAAT
AATATTGAAAAAGGAAGAGTATGCGCTCACGCAACTGGTCCAGAACCTTGACCGAACGCAGCGGTGGTAA
CGGCGCAGTGGCGGTTTTCATGGCTTGTTATGACTGTTTTTTTGGGGTACAGTCTATGCCTCGGGCATCC
AAGCAGCAAGCGCGTTACGCCGTGGGTCGATGTTTGATGTTATGGAGCAGCAACGATGTTACGCAGCAGG
GCAGTCGCCCTAAAACAAAGTTAAACATCATGAGGGAAGCGGTGATCGCCGAAGTATCGACTCAACTATC
AGAGGTAGTTGGCGTCATCGAGCGCCATCTCGAACCGACGTTGCTGGCCGTACATTTGTACGGCTCCGCA
GTGGATGGCGGCCTGAAGCCACACAGCGATATTGATTTGCTGGTTACGGTGACCGTAAGGCTTGATGAAA
CAACGCGGCGAGCTTTGATCAACGACCTTTTGGAAACTTCGGCTTCCCCTGGAGAGAGCGAGATTCTCCG
CGCTGTAGAAGTCACCATTGTTGTGCACGACGACATCATTCCGTGGCGTTATCCAGCTAAGCGCGAACTG
CAATTTGGAGAATGGCAGCGCAATGACATTCTTGCAGGTATCTTCGAGCCAGCCACGATCGACATTGATC
TGGCTATCTTGCTGACAAAAGCAAGAGAACATAGCGTTGCCTTGGTAGGTCCAGCGGCGGAGGAACTCTT
TGATCCGGTTCCTGAACAGGATCTATTTGAGGCGCTAAATGAAACCTTAACGCTATGGAACTCGCCGCCC
GACTGGGCTGGCGATGAGCGAAATGTAGTGCTTACGTTGTCCCGCATTTGGTACAGCGCAGTAACCGGCA
AAATCGCGCCGAAGGATGTCGCTGCCGACTGGGCAATGGAGCGCCTGCCGGCCCAGTATCAGCCCGTCAT
ACTTGAAGCTAGACAGGCTTATCTTGGACAAGAAGAAGATCGCTTGGCCTCGCGCGCAGATCAGTTGGAA
GAATTTGTCCATTACGTAAAAGGCGAGATCACCAAGGTAGTCGGCAAATAACTGTCAGACCAAGTTTACT
CATATATACTTTAGATTGATTTAAAACTTCATTTTTAATTTAAAAGGATCTAGGTGAAGATCCTTTTTGA
TAATCTCATGACCAAAATCCCTTAACGTGAGTTTTCGTTCCACTGAGCGTCAGACCCCGTAGAAAAGATC
AAAGGATCTTCTTGAGATCCTTTTTTTCTGCGCGTAATCTGCTGCTTGCAAACAAAAAAACCACCGCTAC
CAGCGGTGGTTTGTTTGCCGGATCAAGAGCTACCAACTCTTTTTCCGAAGGTAACTGGCTTCAGCAGAGC
GCAGATACCAAATACTGTCCTTCTAGTGTAGCCGTAGTTAGGCCACCACTTCAAGAACTCTGTAGCACCG
CCTACATACCTCGCTCTGCTAATCCTGTTACCAGTGGCTGCTGCCAGTGGCGATAAGTCGTGTCTTACCG
GGTTGGACTCAAGACGATAGTTACCGGATAAGGCGCAGCGGTCGGGCTGAACGGGGGGTTCGTGCACACA
GCCCAGCTTGGAGCGAACGACCTACACCGAACTGAGATACCTACAGCGTGAGCTATGAGAAAGCGCCACG
CTTCCCGAAGGGAGAAAGGCGGACAGGTATCCGGTAAGCGGCAGGGTCGGAACAGGAGAGCGCACGAGGG
AGCTTCCAGGGGGAAACGCCTGGTATCTTTATAGTCCTGTCGGGTTTCGCCACCTCTGACTTGAGCGTCG
ATTTTTGTGATGCTCGTCAGGGGGGCGGAGCCTATGGAAAAACGCCAGCAACGCGGCCTTTTTACGGTTC
CTGGCCTTTTGCTGGCCTTTTGCTCACATGTTCTTTCCTGCGTTATCCCCTGATTCTGTGGATAACCGTA
TTACCGCCTTTGAGTGAGCTGATACCGCTCGCCGCAGCCGAACGACCGAGCGCAGCGAGTCAGTGAGCGA
GGAAGCGGAAGAGCGCCCAATACGCAAACCGCCTCTCCCCGCGCGTTGGCCGATTCATTAATCACTCTGT
GGTCTCAAATGAGCGAGCTTATCAAAGAAAACATGCACATGAAGCTCTACATGGAAGGTACTGTGAACAA
CCACCACTTCAAGTGCACATCTGAGGGTGAGGGAAAGCCTTACGAGGGAACTCAGACCATGAAGATCAAG
GTTGTCGAGGGTGGACCTCTCCCTTTCGCTTTCGATATCCTTGCTACCTCCTTCATGTACGGAAGCAAGG
CCTTCATCAACCACACTCAGGGTATCCCTGACTTCTTCAAGCAGTCTTTCCCAGAGGGATTCACCTGGGA
GAGAATCACTACTTACGAGGATGGTGGTGTTCTCACCGCTACTCAGGATACCTCTTTCCAGAACGGATGC
ATCATCTACAACGTCAAGATCAACGGTGTGAACTTCCCTAGCAACGGACCTGTGATGCAGAAAAAGACTA
GAGGATGGGAGGCCAACACCGAGATGCTTTACCCTGCTGATGGTGGACTTAGAGGACACTCTCAGATGGC
TCTTAAGCTCGTTGGTGGTGGATACCTCCACTGCTCTTTCAAGACCACCTACCGTTCTAAGAAGCCTGCC
AAGAACCTCAAGATGCCTGGATTCCACTTCGTGGATCACAGACTCGAGAGGATCAAAGAGGCCGACAAAG
AGACTTACGTTGAGCAGCATGAGATGGCCGTTGCTAAGTACTGCGATCTCCCATCTAAGCTCGGACACAG
ATAG
