>Addgene plasmid #50325 | pICSL80004 | addgene partial sequence | sequence record 76420 | pBR322ori-F 5'-GGGAAACGCCTGGTATCTTT-3'
ATTTTTGTGATGCTCGTCAGGGGGGCGGAGCCTATGGAAAAACGCCAGCAACGCGGCCTTTTTACGGTTC
CTGGCCTTTTGCTGGCCTTTTGCTCACATGTTCTTTCCTGCGTTATCCCCTGATTCTGTGGATAACCGTA
TTACCGCCTTTGAGTGAGCTGATACCGCTCGCCGCAGCCGAACGACCGAGCGCAGCGAGTCAGTGAGCGA
GGAAGCGGAAGAGCGCCCAATACGCAAACCGCCTCTCCCCGCGCGTTGGCCGATTCATTAATCACTCTGT
GGTCTCAAATGAGCGAGCTTATCAAAGAAAACATGCACATGAAGCTCTACATGGAAGGTACTGTGAACAA
CCACCACTTCAAGTGCACATCTGAGGGTGAGGGAAAGCCTTACGAGGGAACTCAGACCATGAAGATCAAG
GTTGTCGAGGGTGGACCTCTCCCTTTCGCTTTCGATATCCTTGCTACCTCCTTCATGTACGGAAGCAAGG
CCTTCATCAACCACACTCAGGGTATCCCTGACTTCTTCAAGCAGTCTTTCCCAGAGGGATTCACCTGGGA
GAGAATCACTACTTACGAGGATGGTGGTGTTCTCACCGCTACTCAGGATACCTCTTTCCAGAACGGATGC
ATCATCTACAACGTCAAGATCAACGGTGTGAACTTCCCTAGCAACGGACCTGTGATGCAGAAAAAGACTA
GAGGATGGGAGGCCAACACCGAGATGCTTTACCCTGCTGATGGTGGACTTAGAGGACACTCTCAGATGGC
TCTTAAGCTCGTTGGTGGTGGATACCTCCACTGCTCTTTCAAGACCACCTACCGTTCTAAGAAGCCTG
