>Addgene plasmid #50325 | pICSL80004 | addgene partial sequence | sequence record 76635 | Spect-R 5'-ACTTTGTTTTAGGGCGACTG-3'
TAACATCAAACATCGACCCACGGCGTAACGCGCTTGCTGCTTGGATGCCCGAGGCATAGACTGTACCCCA
AAAAAAAACAGTCATAACAAGCCATGAAAACCGCCACTGCGCCGTTACCACCGCTGCGTTCGGTCAAGGT
TCTGGACCAGTTGCGTGAGCGCATACTCTTCCTTTTTCAATATTATTGAAGCATTTATCAGGGTTATTGT
CTCATGAGCGGATACATATTTGAATGTATTTAGAAAAATAAACAAATAGGGGTTCCGCGCACATTTCCCC
GAAAAGTGCCACCTGACGTCTAAGAAACCATTATTATCATGACATTAACCTATAAAAATAGGCGTATCAC
GAGGCCCTTTCGTCCACTGAAGAGCCACTTCGTGGTCTCAAAGCCTATCTGTGTCCGAGCTTAGATGGGA
GATCGCAGTACTTAGCAACGGCCATCTCATGCTGCTCAACGTAAGTCTCTTTGTCGGCCTCTTTGATCCT
CTCGAGTCTGTGATCCACGAAGTGGAATCCAGGCATCTTGAGGTTCTTGGCAGGCTTCTTAGAACGGTAG
GTGGTCTTGAAAGAGCAGTGGAGGTATCCACCACCAACGAGCTTAAGAGCCATCTGAGAGTGTCCTCTAA
GTCCACCATCAGCAGGGTAAAGCATCTCGGTGTTGGCCTCCCATCCTCTAGTCTTTTTCTGCATCACAGG
TCCGTTGCTAGGGAAGTTCACACCGTTGATCTTGACGTTGTAGATGATGCATCCGTTCTGGAAAGAGGTA
TCCTGAGTAGCGGTGAGAACACCACCATCCTCGTAAGTAGTGATTCTCTCCCAGGTGAATCCCTCTGGGA
AAGACTGCTTGAAGAAGTC
